>Addgene plasmid #209978 | pLPO4 | addgene full sequence | sequence record 453529 | Addgene NGS Result
CTCGAGCTAGAGCACACGGTTTAACGACTTAATTACGAAGTAAATAAGTCTAGTGTGTTAGACTTTATGA
AATCTATATACGTTTATATATATTTATTATCCGATTTTTTATTAAAACGTCTCAAAATCGTTTCTGAGAC
GTTTTAGCGTTTATTTCGTTTAGTTATCGGCATAATCGTTAAAACAGGCGTTATCGTAGCGTAAAAGCCC
TTGAGCGTAGCGTGGCTTTGCAGCGAAGATGTTGTCTGTTAGATTATGAAAGCCGATGACTGAATGAAAT
AATAAGCGCAGCGCCCTTCTATTTCGGTTGGAGGAGGCTCAAGGGAGTATGAGGGAATGAAATTCCCTCA
TGGGTTTGATTTTAAAAATTGCTTGCAATTTTGCCGAGCGGTAGCGCTGGAAAATTTTTGAAAAAAATTT
GGAATTTGGAAAAAAATGGGGGGAAAGGAAGCGAATTTTGCTTCCGTACTACGACCCCCCCATTAAGTGC
CGAGTGCCAATTTTTGTGCCAAAAACGCTCTATCCCAACTGGCTCAAGGGTTTAAGGGGTTTTTCAATCG
CCAACGAATCGCCAACGTTTTCGCCAACGTTTTCGCCAACGTTTTTTATAAATCTATATTTAAGTAGCTT
TATTGTTGTTTTTATGATTACAAAGTGATACACTAACTTTATAAAATTATTTGATTGGAGTTTTTTAAAT
GGTGATTTCAGAATCGAAAAAAAGAGTTATGATTTCTCTGACAAAAGAGCAAGATAAAAAATTAACAGAT
ATGGCGAAACAAAAAGGTTTTTCAAAATCTGCGGTTGCGGCGTTAGCTATAGAAGAATATGCAAGAAAGG
AATCAGAACAAAAAAAATAAGCGAAAGCTCGCGTTTTTAGAAGGATACGAGTTTTCGCTACTTGTTTTTG
ATAAGGTAATTATATCATGGCTATTAAAAATACTAAAGCTAGAAATTTTGGATTTTTATTATATCCTGAC
TCAATTCCTAATGATTGGAAAGAAAAATTAGAGAGTTTGGGCGTATCTATGGCTGTCAGTCCTTTACACG
ATATGGACGAAAAAAAAGATAAAGATACATGGAATAGTAGTGATGTTATACGAAATGGAAAGCACTATAA
AAAACCACACTATCACGTTATATATATTGCACGAAATCCTGTAACAATAGAAAGCGTTAGGAACAAGATT
AAGCGAAAATTGGGGAATAGTTCAGTTGCTCATGTTGAGATACTTGATTATATCAAAGTTTCATATGAAT
ATTTGACTCATGAATCAAAGGACGCTATTGCTAAGAATAAACATATATACGACAAAAAAGATATTTTGAA
CATTAATGATTTTGATATTGACCGCTATATAACACTTGATGAAAGCCAAAAAAGAGAATTGAAGAATTTA
CTTTTAGATATAGTGGATGACTATAATTTGGTAAATACAAAAGATTTAATGGCTTTTATTCGCCTTAGGG
GAGCGGAGTTTGGAATTTTAAATACGAATGATGTAAAAGATATTGTTTCAACAAACTCTAGCGCCTTTAG
ATTATGGTTTGAGGGCAATTATCAGTGTGGATATAGAGCAAGTTATGCAAAGGTTCTTGATGCTGAAACG
GGGGAAATAAAATGACAAACAAAGAAAAAGAGTTATTTGCTGAAAATGAGGAATTAAAAAAAGAAATTAA
GGACTTAAAAGAGCGTATTGAAAGATACAGAGAAATGGAAGTTGAATTAAGTACAACAATAGATTTATTG
AGAGGAGGGATTATTGAATAAATAAAAGCCCCCTGACGAAAGTCGAAGGGGGTTTTTATTTTGGTTTGAT
GTTGCGATTAATAGCAATACAATTGCAATAAACAAAATGATCTTCCTTCAGGTTATGACTGCTTGAGACC
CACGTTAAGGGATTTTGGTCATGAGATTATCAAAAAGGATCTTCACCTAGATCCTTTTAAATTAAAAATG
AAGTTTTAAATCAATCTAAAGTATATATGAGTAAACTTGGTCTGACAGCTCGAGGCTTGGATTCTCACCA
ATAAAAAACGCCCGGCGGCAACCGAGCGTTCTGAACAAATCCAGATGGAGTTCTGAGGTCATTACTGGAT
CTATCAACAGGAGTCCAAGCGAGCTCGATATCAAATTACGCCCCGCCCTGCCACTCGTCGCAGTACTGTT
GTAATTCATTAAGCATTCTGCCGACATGGAAGCCATCACAAACGGCATGATGAACCTGAATCGCCAGCGG
CATCAGCACCTTGTCGCCTTGCGTATAATATTTGCCCATGGTGAAAACGGGGGCGAAGAAGTTGTCCATA
TTGGCCACGTTTAAATCAAAACTGGTGAAACTCACCCAGGGATTGGCTGATACGAAAAACATATTCTCAA
TAAACCCTTTAGGGAAATAGGCCAGGTTTTCACCGTAACACGCCACATCTTGCGAATATATGTGTAGAAA
CTGCCGGAAATCGTCGTGGTATTCACTCCAGAGTGATGAAAACGTTTCAGTTTGCTCATGGAAAACGGTG
TAACAAGGGTGAACACTATCCCATATCACCAGCTCACCGTCTTTCATTGCCATACGAAATTCCGGATGAG
CATTCATCAGGCGGGCAAGAATGTGAATAAAGGCCGGATAAAACTTGTGCTTATTTTTCTTTACGGTCTT
TAAAAAGGCCGTAATATCCAGCTGAACGGTCTGGTTATAGGTACATTGAGCAACTGACTGAAATGCCTCA
AAATGTTCTTTACGATGCCATTGGGATATATCAACGGTGGTATATCCAGTGATTTTTTTCTCCATTTTAG
CTTCCTTAGCTCCTGAAAATCTCGATAACTCAAAAAATACGCCCGGTAGTGATCTTATTTCATTATGGTG
AAAGTTGGAACCTCTTACGTGCCCGATCAACTCGAGTGCCACCTGACGTCTAAGAAACCATTATTATCAT
GACATTAACCTATAAAAATAGGCGTATCACGAGGCAGAATTTCAGATAAAAAAAATCCTTAGCTTTCGCT
AAGGATGATTTCTGGAATTCGCGGCCGCTTCTAGAGCGATGAGTGGT
Features (pLannotate 1.2.2; 7 found; start..end, strand, type, name):
    945..1565    +  CDS            repB: REPB_STRAG - Experimental evidence at protein level: Swiss-Prot protein existence level 1. Is essential for plasmid replication. Nicks the positive strand at the plus origin of replication. From Streptococcus agalactiae.
   1732..1753    +  misc_feature   HA-R (fragment): right homology arm from intron 1 of the mouse Rosa26 gene (Soriano, 1999)
   2021..2115    -  terminator     lambda t0 terminator: transcription terminator from phage lambda
   2139..2795    -  CDS            cat: CAT_ECOLX - Experimental evidence at protein level: Swiss-Prot protein existence level 1. This enzyme is an effector of chloramphenicol resistance in bacteria. From Escherichia coli. This protein is used as a marker in many commonly used cloning vectors, such as pACYC184.
   2796..2893    -  promoter       cat promoter: promoter of the E. coli cat gene encoding chloramphenicol acetyltransferase
   2979..3022    -  terminator     bacterial terminator: putative bacterial transcription terminator
   3025..3046    +  misc_feature   BioBrick prefix: BioBrick prefix for parts that do not start with "ATG"
