[The description below was written by a language model from this plasmid's Addgene catalogue record and pLannotate feature annotations shown in this document.]
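Description:
pLPO4 is a Level 0 part plasmid from a Golden Gate assembly toolbox developed for engineering Lactiplantibacillus plantarum. It is built on the pLP3 entry vector and stores a single modular part, the pWV01 replication origin, which is meant to be combined with other Level 0 parts when constructing Level 1 plasmids. The origin fragment was inserted through BsmBI sites that were destroyed during cloning, as is typical for Type IIS entry-vector cloning. The record lists the insert species as lactobacilli, and the depositor notes that the origin was copied from an existing plasmid, pTRK892.

The sequenced plasmid is about 3.1 kb and is maintained in E. coli DH5alpha at low copy under chloramphenicol selection. The feature table shows the resistance cassette on the reverse strand: a cat promoter driving chloramphenicol acetyltransferase, followed by the lambda t0 terminator, with a further putative bacterial terminator and a BioBrick prefix nearby in the backbone. Within the insert region, the annotation detects a coding sequence resembling RepB from Streptococcus agalactiae, an initiator protein that nicks the plus strand at the origin. This fits a rolling-circle type replicon such as pWV01. No separate E. coli origin is annotated, so the pWV01 replicon may be the only one present, although the record does not state this. A 22 nt hit to a mouse Rosa26 homology arm is almost certainly a spurious match.

Distribution of the plasmid has been discontinued. The depositing lab refers to growth or sequencing problems and suggests that users rebuild the part by amplifying the origin from the source plasmid, or synthesizing it, and inserting it into pLP3.
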