Addgene plasmid #209978: pLPO4
Purpose: Contains Level 0 Part: replication origin (pWV01) for the construction of Level 1 plasmids. **Plasmid has been discontinued. See Comments section below for suggestions from depositing lab.
Depositing lab: Thorsten Mascher. Depositing organization: Technische Universitaet Dresden. Publication: Development of a Golden Gate Assembly-Based Genetic Toolbox for Lactiplantibacillus plantarum and Its Application for Engineering Monoterpenoid Biosynthesis. Li X, Schönberg PY, Wucherpfennig T, Hinze C, Sulaj F, Henle T, Mascher T. ACS Synth Biol. 2024 Sep 20;13(9):2764-2779. doi: 10.1021/acssynbio.4c00075. Epub 2024 Sep 10. PubMed 39254046.
Backbone
  Vector backbone: pLP3
  Vector type: Bacterial Expression
Growth in bacteria
  Bacterial resistance: Chloramphenicol, 25 μg/mL
  Growth temperature: 37°C
  Growth strain: DH5alpha
  Copy number: Low Copy
Gene/Insert
  Gene/Insert name: replication origin (pWV01)
  Species: Lactobacilli
  Cloning method: Restriction Enzyme; 5′ cloning site BsmBI (destroyed during cloning); 3′ cloning site BsmBI (destroyed during cloning)
Terms and licenses: Academic/Nonprofit Terms; Industry Terms: Not Available to Industry
Depositor comments: Note from depositing lab: The ori pWV01 in pLP04 was cloned from plasmid pTRK892 (Addgene #71803, https://www.addgene.org/71803/) We strongly suggest users who need this ori and experience growth or sequencing problems trying to clone this plasmid in their own lab either by buying plasmid pTRK892 from Addgene or synthesizing the ori as a DNA fragment and integrating it into our entry vector pLP3 (Addgene #209958 https://www.addgene.org/209958/)
How to cite: pLPO4 was a gift from Thorsten Mascher (Addgene plasmid # 209978)
